LOCUS       Exported 8304 bp ds-DNA circular SYN 13-MAY-2021
DEFINITION  synthetic circular DNA
ACCESSION   .
VERSION     .
KEYWORDS    LIIbeta F 1-2 RNAi
SOURCE      synthetic DNA construct
  ORGANISM  synthetic DNA construct
REFERENCE   1 (bases 1 to 8304)
  AUTHORS   Binder A, Lambert J, Morbitzer R, Popp C, Ott T, Lahaye T, Parniske
            M
  TITLE     A modular plasmid assembly kit for multigene expression, gene
            silencing and silencing rescue in plants.
  JOURNAL   PLoS One. 2014 Feb 13;9(2):e88218. doi:
            10.1371/journal.pone.0088218. eCollection 2014.
  PUBMED    24551083
REFERENCE   2 (bases 1 to 8304)
  AUTHORS   .
  TITLE     Direct Submission
  JOURNAL   Exported May 13, 2021 from SnapGene Server 1.1.58
            http://www.snapgene.com
FEATURES             Location/Qualifiers
     source          1..8304
                     /organism="synthetic DNA construct"
                     /mol_type="other DNA"
     CDS             complement(108..737)
                     /codon_start=1
                     /product="stability protein from the Pseudomonas plasmid
                     pVS1 (Heeb et al., 2000)"
                     /label=pVS1 StaA
                     /translation="MKVIAVLNQKGGSGKTTIATHLARALQLAGADVLLVDSDPQGSAR
                     DWAAVREDQPLTVVGIDRPTIDRDVKAIGRRDFVVIDGAPQAADLAVSAIKAADFVLIP
                     VQPSPYDIWATADLVELVKQRIEVTDGRLQAAFVVSRAIKGTRIGGEVAEALAGYELPI
                     LESRITQRVSYPGTAAAGTTVLESEPEGDAAREVQALAAEIKSKLI"
     misc_feature    1001..1025
                     /label=LB T-DNA repeat
                     /note="left border repeat from nopaline C58 T-DNA"
     promoter        2390..2420
                     /label=lac UV5 promoter
                     /note="E. coli lac promoter with an ""up"" mutation"
     CDS             2474..3133
                     /codon_start=1
                     /gene="cat"
                     /product="chloramphenicol acetyltransferase"
                     /label=CmR
                     /note="confers resistance to chloramphenicol"
                     /translation="MEKKITGYTTVDISQWHRKEHFEAFQSVAQCTYNQTVQLDITAFL
                     KTVKKNKHKFYPAFIHILARLMNAHPEFRMAMKDGELVIWDSVHPCYTVFHEQTETFSS
                     LWSEYHDDFRQFLHIYSQDVACYGENLAYFPKGFIENMFFVSANPWVSFTSFDLNVANM
                     DNFFAPVFTMGKYYTQGDKVLMPLAIQVHHAVCDGFHVGRMLNELQQYCDEWQGGA"
     primer_bind     complement(2540..2559)
                     /label=CAT-R
                     /note="Chloramphenicol resistance gene, reverse primer"
     CDS             3475..3780
                     /codon_start=1
                     /gene="ccdB"
                     /product="CcdB, a bacterial toxin that poisons DNA gyrase"
                     /label=ccdB
                     /note="Plasmids containing the ccdB gene cannot be
                     propagated in standard E. coli strains."
                     /translation="MQFKVYTYKRESRYRLFVDVQSDIIDTPGRRMVIPLASARLLSDK
                     VPRELYPVVHIGDESWRMMTTDMASVPVSVIGEEVADLSHRENDIKNAINLMFWGI"
     primer_bind     3659..3678
                     /label=ccdB-fwd
                     /note="ccdB gene, forward primer"
     misc_feature    4122..4146
                     /label=RB T-DNA repeat
                     /note="right border repeat from nopaline C58 T-DNA"
     rep_origin      complement(4269..4857)
                     /direction=LEFT
                     /label=ori
                     /note="high-copy-number ColE1/pMB1/pBR322/pUC origin of
                     replication"
     primer_bind     complement(4349..4368)
                     /label=pBR322ori-F
                     /note="pBR322 origin, forward primer"
     CDS             5348..6139
                     /codon_start=1
                     /gene="aadA"
                     /product="aminoglycoside adenylyltransferase (Murphy,
                     1985)"
                     /label=SmR
                     /note="confers resistance to spectinomycin and
                     streptomycin"
                     /translation="MGEAVIAEVSTQLSEVVGVIERHLEPTLLAVHLYGSAVDGGLKPH
                     SDIDLLVTVTVRLDETTRRALINDLLETSASPGESEILRAVEVTIVVHDDIIPWRYPAK
                     RELQFGEWQRNDILAGIFEPATIDIDLAILLTKAREHSVALVGPAAEELFDPVPEQDLF
                     EALNETLTLWNSPPDWAGDERNVVLTLSRIWYSAVTGKIAPKDVAADWAMERLPAQYQP
                     VILEARQAYLGQEEDRLASRADQLEEFVHYVKGEITKVVGK"
     rep_origin      6650..6844
                     /label=pVS1 oriV
                     /note="origin of replication for the Pseudomonas plasmid
                     pVS1 (Heeb et al., 2000)"
     CDS             complement(6910..7983)
                     /codon_start=1
                     /product="replication protein from the Pseudomonas plasmid
                     pVS1 (Heeb et al., 2000)"
                     /label=pVS1 RepA
                     /translation="MSGRKPSGPVQIGAALGDDLVEKLKAAQAAQRQRIEAEARPGESW
                     QAAADRIRKESRQPPAAGASSIRKPPKGDEQPDFFVPMLYDVGTRDSRSIMDVAVFRLS
                     KRDRRAGEVIRYELPDGHVEVSAGPAGMASVWDYDLVLMAVSHLTESMNRYREGKGDKP
                     GRVFRPHVADVLKFCRRADGGKQKDDLVETCIRLNTTHVAMQRTKKAKNGRLVTVSEGE
                     ALISRYKIVKSETGRPEYIEIELADWMYREITEGKNPDVLTVHPDYFLIDPGIGRFLYR
                     LARRAAGKAEARWLFKTIYERSGSAGEFKKFCFTVRKLIGSNDLPEYDLKEEAGQAGPI
                     LVMRYRNLIEGEASAGS"
ORIGIN
        1 cgtgtctgcc aggctggcca acgttgcagc cttgctgctg cgtgcgctcg gacggccggc
       61 acttagcgtg tttgtgcttt tgctcatttt ctctttacct cattaactca aatgagtttt
      121 gatttaattt cagcggccag cgcctggacc tcgcgggcag cgtcgccctc gggttctgat
      181 tcaagaacgg ttgtgccggc ggcggcagtg cctgggtagc tcacgcgctg cgtgatacgg
      241 gactcaagaa tgggcagctc gtacccggcc agcgcctcgg caacctcacc gccgatgcgc
      301 gtgcctttga tcgcccgcga cacgacaaag gccgcttgta gccttccatc cgtgacctca
      361 atgcgctgct taaccagctc caccaggtcg gcggtggccc atatgtcgta agggcttggc
      421 tgcaccggaa tcagcacgaa gtcggctgcc ttgatcgcgg acacagccaa gtccgccgcc
      481 tggggcgctc cgtcgatcac tacgaagtcg cgccggccga tggccttcac gtcgcggtca
      541 atcgtcgggc ggtcgatgcc gacaacggtt agcggttgat cttcccgcac ggccgcccaa
      601 tcgcgggcac tgccctgggg atcggaatcg actaacagaa catcggcccc ggcgagttgc
      661 agggcgcggg ctagatgggt tgcgatggtc gtcttgcctg acccgccttt ctggttaagt
      721 acagcgataa ccttcatgcg ttccccttgc gtatttgttt atttactcat cgcatcatat
      781 acgcagcgac cgcatgacgc aagctgtttt actcaaatac acatcacctt tttagacggc
      841 ggcgctcggt ttcttcagcg gccaagctgg ccggccaggc cgccagcttg gcatcagaca
      901 aaccggccag gatttcatgc agccgcacgg ctgatgggct gcctgtatcg agtggtgatt
      961 ttgtgccgag ctgccggtcg gggagctgtt ggctggctgg tggcaggata tattgtggtg
     1021 taaacaaatt gacgcttaga caacttaata acacattgcg gacgttttta atgtactggg
     1081 gtggattacg gaagacaata cggcggggag agaggatttt gaggaaataa ttaattgaat
     1141 tacttgtatt attgataaag taatttagat aagttgttag tacaacttat tgcaactatg
     1201 gatagacaaa aatcacttat tttaagggga gaagtatata acaacttatt ataaaatttc
     1261 tgagcagccg gcctcctcca atcaatcata gagagtggag cccattctgg aaaaccaagg
     1321 aacccccaac ttgcactggt gcggtggccc aattcaaaaa aaacggggcc cagcaaagta
     1381 acgccgttgt aacgatttat caatccaaac tcaaaaggcg gcgagatgcg tttaactccg
     1441 tgaaattaac aaaccgccaa caacttgcaa tttgcaacta ccgtttccaa gaagaactca
     1501 accacacaac gtatcctatc ccaaaccaca cgcaactagt gacgcgtcat aaggacacgt
     1561 gtcacaattt gactggttaa taatttcacc gcttttgcta taaattacct ccaatcccct
     1621 tagcttcttc acaattcagt tcccaaccct aacaattctt gttcatatcg cttctctcta
     1681 ctttcaaggt atgatccaat ttctctcttc tttctctgta atcctttcgt tgagttttgt
     1741 ttccgatcaa tcataggtag ttttcttgtt tcgaagcatg agatctagga attttttgtg
     1801 attttccaaa attgagatcg gtttgaaatt gaattttaca gcttgaatct cagatcttgt
     1861 tttatcaatg ttttcgatgg cttgcgatgt agatctatga taattgtggt tcagttttgt
     1921 taggaatcga tttcggttta gcaattgcag attaattagg gtttccaatt gaattcttca
     1981 gatccgttat ggaattatgt caaataattt attcaaattg gaaattattg ttagatccac
     2041 tcttaatctg tttgatccaa gcttcaatta gggttttcac ttgtttcaat ttcttgttat
     2101 ggattctgat ttatctgttg atgttagatc cactcttaat ctgtttgatc caagcgttaa
     2161 ttagggtttt cacttgtttc aatttcgtgt gttggattct gatttatctg ttgttgatgt
     2221 gattacagtc tgcacctgag accaaagctg aacgagaaac gtaaaatgat ataaatatca
     2281 atatattaaa ttagattttg cataaaaaac agactacata atactgtaaa acacaacata
     2341 tccagtcact atggcggccc ctcgaggggc cgcattaggc accccaggct ttacacttta
     2401 tgcttccggc tcgtataatg tgtggatttt gagttaggat ccgtcgagat tttcaggagc
     2461 taaggaagct aaaatggaga aaaaaatcac tggatatacc accgttgata tatcccaatg
     2521 gcatcgtaaa gaacattttg aggcatttca gtcagttgct caatgtacct ataaccagac
     2581 cgttcagctg gatattacgg cctttttaaa gaccgtaaag aaaaataagc acaagtttta
     2641 tccggccttt attcacattc ttgcccgcct gatgaatgct catccggaat tccgtatggc
     2701 aatgaaagac ggtgagctgg tgatatggga tagtgttcac ccttgttaca ccgttttcca
     2761 tgagcaaact gaaacgtttt catcgctctg gagtgaatac cacgacgatt tccggcagtt
     2821 tctacacata tattcgcaag atgtggcgtg ttacggtgaa aacctggcct atttccctaa
     2881 agggtttatt gagaatatgt ttttcgtgtc agccaatccc tgggtgagtt tcaccagttt
     2941 tgatttaaac gtggccaata tggacaactt cttcgccccc gttttcacca tgggcaaata
     3001 ttatacgcaa ggcgacaagg tgctgatgcc gctggcgatt caggttcatc atgccgtttg
     3061 tgatggcttc catgtcggca gaatgcttaa tgaattacaa cagtactgcg atgagtggca
     3121 gggcggggcg taatctagag gatccggctt actaaaagcc agataacagt atgcgtattt
     3181 gcgcgctgat ttttgcggta taagaatata tactgatatg tatacccgaa gtatgtcaaa
     3241 aagaggtatg ctatgaagca gcgtattaca gtgacagttg acagcgacag ctatcagttg
     3301 ctcaaggcat atatgatgtc aatatctccg gtctggtaag cacaaccatg cagaatgaag
     3361 cccgtcgtct gcgtgccgaa cgctggaaag cggaaaatca ggaagggatg gctgaggtcg
     3421 cccggtttat tgaaatgaac ggctcttttg ctgacgagaa caggggctgg tgaaatgcag
     3481 tttaaggttt acacctataa aagagagagc cgttatcgtc tgtttgtgga tgtacagagt
     3541 gatattattg acacgcccgg gcgacggatg gtgatccccc tggccagtgc acgtctgctg
     3601 tcagataaag tcccccgtga actttacccg gtggtgcata tcggggatga aagctggcgc
     3661 atgatgacca ccgatatggc cagtgtgccg gtttccgtta tcggggaaga agtggctgat
     3721 ctcagccacc gcgaaaatga catcaaaaac gccattaacc tgatgttctg gggaatataa
     3781 atgtcaggct cccttataca cagccagtct gcaggtcgac ggtctcaggt gaatccggcc
     3841 atgctagagt ccgcaaaaat caccagtctc tctctacaaa tctatctctc tctatttttc
     3901 tccagaataa tgtgtgagta gttcccagat aagggaatta gggttcttat agggtttcgc
     3961 tcatgtgttg agcatataag aaacccttag tatgtatttg tatttgtaaa atacttctat
     4021 caataaaatt tctaattcct aaaaccaaaa tccagtgacc ttgagtgacc taagctagcc
     4081 tagtgtcggg cttgtcttct ctggtttaaa ctatcagtgt ttgacaggat atattggcgg
     4141 gtaaacctaa gagaaaagag cgtttattag aataatcgga tatttaaaag ggcgtgaaaa
     4201 ggtttatccg ttcgtccatt tgtatgtgcc aaccacagga accgtaaaaa ggccgcgttg
     4261 ctggcgtttt tccataggct ccgcccccct gacgagcatc acaaaaatcg acgctcaagt
     4321 cagaggtggc gaaacccgac aggactataa agataccagg cgtttccccc tggaagctcc
     4381 ctcgtgcgct ctcctgttcc gaccctgccg cttaccggat acctgtccgc ctttctccct
     4441 tcgggaagcg tggcgctttc tcatagctca cgctgtaggt atctcagttc ggtgtaggtc
     4501 gttcgctcca agctgggctg tgtgcacgaa ccccccgttc agcccgaccg ctgcgcctta
     4561 tccggtaact atcgtcttga gtccaacccg gtaagacacg acttatcgcc actggcagca
     4621 gccactggta acaggattag cagagcgagg tatgtaggcg gtgctacaga gttcttgaag
     4681 tggtggccta actacggcta cactagaagg acagtatttg gtatctgcgc tctgctgaag
     4741 ccagttacct tcggaaaaag agttggtagc tcttgatccg gcaaacaaac caccgctggt
     4801 agcggtggtt tttttgtttg caagcagcag attacgcgca gaaaaaaagg atctcaagaa
     4861 gatcctttga tcttttctac ggggtctgac gctcagtgga acgaaaactc acgttaaggg
     4921 attttggtca tgagattatc aaaaaggatc ttcacctaga tcatcggaag aacggcaact
     4981 aagctgccgg gtttgaaaca cggatgatct cgcggagggt agcatgttga ttgtaacgat
     5041 gacagagcgt tgctgcctgt gatcaattcg ggcacgaacc cagtggacat aagcctgttc
     5101 ggttcgtaag ctgtaatgca agtagcgtat gcgctcacgc aactggtcca gaaccttgac
     5161 cgaacgcagc ggtggtaacg gcgcagtggc ggttttcatg gcttgttatg actgtttttt
     5221 tggggtacag tctatgcctc gggcatccaa gcagcaagcg cgttacgccg tgggtcgatg
     5281 tttgatgtta tggagcagca acgatgttac gcagcagggc agtcgcccta aaacaaagtt
     5341 aaacatcatg ggggaagcgg tgatcgccga agtatcgact caactatcag aggtagttgg
     5401 cgtcatcgag cgccatctcg aaccgacgtt gctggccgta catttgtacg gctccgcagt
     5461 ggatggcggc ctgaagccac acagtgatat tgatttgctg gttacggtga ccgtaaggct
     5521 tgatgaaaca acgcggcgag ctttgatcaa cgaccttttg gaaacttcgg cttcccctgg
     5581 agagagcgag attctccgcg ctgtagaagt caccattgtt gtgcacgacg acatcattcc
     5641 gtggcgttat ccagctaagc gcgaactgca atttggagaa tggcagcgca atgacattct
     5701 tgcaggtatc ttcgagccag ccacgatcga cattgatctg gctatcttgc tgacaaaagc
     5761 aagagaacat agcgttgcct tggtaggtcc agcggcggag gaactctttg atccggttcc
     5821 tgaacaggat ctatttgagg cgctaaatga aaccttaacg ctatggaact cgccgcccga
     5881 ctgggctggc gatgagcgaa atgtagtgct tacgttgtcc cgcatttggt acagcgcagt
     5941 aaccggcaaa atcgcgccga aggatgtcgc tgccgactgg gcaatggagc gcctgccggc
     6001 ccagtatcag cccgtcatac ttgaagctag acaggcttat cttggacaag aagaagatcg
     6061 cttggcctcg cgcgcagatc agttggaaga atttgtccac tacgtgaaag gcgagatcac
     6121 caaggtagtc ggcaaataat gtctagctag aaattcgttc aagccgacgc cgcttcgcgg
     6181 cgcggcttaa ctcaagcgtt agatgcacta agcacataat tgctcacagc caaactatca
     6241 ggtcaagtct gcttttatta tttttaagcg tgcataataa gccctacaca aattgggaga
     6301 tatatcatgc atgaccaaaa tcccttaacg tgagttttcg ttccactgag cgtcagaccc
     6361 cgtagaaaag atcaaaggat cttctgccat ttttggggtg aggccgttcg cggccgaggg
     6421 gcgcagcccc tggggggatg ggagctcggt gccttgatgt gggcgccggc ggtcgagtgg
     6481 cgacggcgcg gcttgtccgc gccctggtag attgcctggc cgtaggccag ccatttttga
     6541 gcggccagcg gccgcgatag gccgacgcga agcggcgggg cgtagggagc gcagcgaccg
     6601 aagggtaggc gctttttgca gctcttcggc tgtgcgctgg ccagacagtt atgcacaggc
     6661 caggcgggtt ttaagagttt taataagttt taaagagttt taggcggaaa aatcgccttt
     6721 tttctctttt atatcagtca cttacatgtg tgaccggttc ccaatgtacg gctttgggtt
     6781 cccaatgtac gggttccggt tcccaatgta cggctttggg ttcccaatgt acgtgctatc
     6841 cacaggaaag aagctttttc gacctttttc ccctgctagg gcaatttgcc ctagcatctg
     6901 ctccgtacat taggaaccgg cggatgcttc gccctcgatc aggttgcggt agcgcatgac
     6961 taggatcggg ccagcctgcc ccgcctcctc cttcaaatcg tactccggca ggtcatttga
     7021 cccgatcagc ttgcgcacgg tgaaacagaa cttcttgaac tctccggcgc tgccactgcg
     7081 ttcgtagatc gtcttgaaca accatctggc ttctgccttg cctgcggcgc ggcgtgccag
     7141 gcggtagaga aaacggccga tgccgggatc gatcaaaaag taatcggggt gaaccgtcag
     7201 cacgtccggg ttcttgcctt ctgtgatctc gcggtacatc caatcagcta gctcgatctc
     7261 gatgtactcc ggccgcccgg tttcgctctt tacgatcttg tagcggctaa tcaaggcttc
     7321 accctcggat accgtcacca ggcggccgtt cttggccttc ttcgtacgct gcatggcaac
     7381 gtgcgtggtg tttaaccgaa tgcaggtttc taccaggtcg tctttctgct ttccgccatc
     7441 ggctcgccgg cagaacttga gtacgtccgc aacgtgtgga cggaacacgc ggccgggctt
     7501 gtctcccttc ccttcccggt atcggttcat ggattcggtt agatgggaaa ccgccatcag
     7561 taccaggtcg taatcccaca cactggccat gccggccggc cctgcggaaa cctctacgtg
     7621 cccgtctgga agctcgtagc ggatcacctc gccagctcgt cggtcacgct tcgacagacg
     7681 gaaaacggcc acgtccatga tgctgcgact atcgcgggtg cccacgtcat agagcatcgg
     7741 aacgaaaaaa tctggttgct cgtcgccctt gggcggcttc ctaatcgacg acgcaccggc
     7801 tgccggcggt tgccgggatt ctttgcggat tcgatcagcg gccgcttgcc acgattcacc
     7861 ggggcgtgct tctgcctcga tgcgttgccg ctgggcggcc tgcgcggcct tcaacttctc
     7921 caccaggtca tcacccagcg ccgcgccgat ttgtaccggg ccggatggtt tgcgaccgct
     7981 cacgccgatt cctcgggctt gggggttcca gtgccattgc agggccggca gacaacccag
     8041 ccgcttacgc ctggccaacc gcccgttcct ccacacatgg ggcattccac ggcgtcggtg
     8101 cctggttgtt cttgattttc catgccgcct cctttagccg ctaaaattca tctactcatt
     8161 tattcatttg ctcatttact ctggtagctg cgcgatgtat tcagatagca gctcggtaat
     8221 ggtcttgcct tggcgtaccg cgtacatctt cagcttggtg tgatcctccg ccggcaactg
     8281 aaagttgacc cgcttcatgg ctgg
//
