[The description below was written by a language model from this plasmid's Addgene catalogue record and the feature table of its GenBank file.]
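Description:
LIIbeta F 1-2 RNAi is an 8.3 kb empty binary plant expression vector built on the Xpre-S (pICH50505) backbone. It belongs to a modular plasmid assembly kit for multigene expression, gene silencing and silencing rescue in plants. The depositor describes it as an intron-hairpin RNA (ihpRNA) silencing vector, and it carries no gene of interest as deposited. In E. coli it is maintained at high copy through a ColE1/pUC-type origin. The pVS1 oriV, together with the pVS1 RepA replication protein and StaA stability protein, is a module commonly used for stable maintenance of binary vectors in Agrobacterium. Backbone selection is provided by aadA, which confers spectinomycin/streptomycin resistance.

Between the nopaline C58-type left and right T-DNA border repeats, the annotated features are a lac UV5 promoter, a chloramphenicol acetyltransferase gene (CmR) and the ccdB gyrase toxin gene. This CmR–ccdB arrangement is a standard counter-selectable placeholder. It explains both the dual chloramphenicol/spectinomycin selection and the need for a ccdB-tolerant strain such as DB3.1. When the cassette is replaced by a cloned fragment, the recombinant plasmid can survive in ordinary E. coli strains while the parental vector cannot.

The feature table does not annotate a plant promoter, intron, terminator or cloning sites, and roughly 1.4 kb between the left border and the lac UV5 promoter is unlabelled. The elements that would drive and shape hairpin expression, and the exact cloning mechanism, therefore cannot be stated from this record. The intended use is insertion of target-gene fragments to generate hairpin RNA constructs for gene silencing in plants, with the T-DNA borders allowing transfer into plant cells.
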