Addgene plasmid #54403: LIIbeta F 1-2 RNAi
Purpose: (Empty Backbone)
Depositing lab: Martin Parniske. Depositing organization: Ludwig-Maximilians-Universitaet Muenchen (LMU). Publication: A modular plasmid assembly kit for multigene expression, gene silencing and silencing rescue in plants. Binder A, Lambert J, Morbitzer R, Popp C, Ott T, Lahaye T, Parniske M. PLoS One. 2014 Feb 13;9(2):e88218. doi: 10.1371/journal.pone.0088218. eCollection 2014. PubMed 24551083.
Backbone
  Vector backbone: Xpre-S (pICH50505)
  Backbone manufacturer: Icon Genetics
  Vector type: plant expression
Growth in bacteria
  Bacterial resistance: Chloramphenicol and Spectinomycin, 25 & 50 μg/mL
  Growth temperature: 37°C
  Growth strain: DB3.1
  Copy number: High Copy
Gene/Insert
  Gene/Insert name: None
Terms and licenses: Academic/Nonprofit Terms; Industry Terms: Not Available to Industry
Depositor comments: ihpRNA silencing vector (binary expression vector)
How to cite: LIIbeta F 1-2 RNAi was a gift from Martin Parniske (Addgene plasmid # 54403 ; http://n2t.net/addgene:54403 ; RRID:Addgene_54403)
