>Addgene plasmid #54403 | LIIbeta F 1-2 RNAi | addgene partial sequence | sequence record 99945 | RB-F1 5'-ggataaaccttttcacgccc-3'
ATGCAGAATGAAGCCCGTCGTCTGCGTGCCGAACGCTGGAAAGCGGAAAATCAGGAAGGGATGGCTGAGG
TCGCCCGGTTTATTGAAATGAACGGCTCTTTTGCTGACGAGAACAGGGGCTGGTGAAATGCAGTTTAAGG
TTTACACCTATAAAAGAGAGAGCCGTTATCGTCTGTTTGTGGATGTACAGAGTGATATTATTGACACGCC
CGGGCGACGGATGGTGATCCCCCTGGCCAGTGCACGTCTGCTGTCAGATAAAGTCCCCCGTGAACTTTAC
CCGGTGGTGCATATCGGGGATGAAAGCTGGCGCATGATGACCACCGATATGGCCAGTGTGCCGGTTTCCG
TTATCGGGGAAGAAGTGGCTGATCTCAGCCACCGCGAAAATGACATCAAAAACGCCATTAACCTGATGTT
CTGGGGAATATAAATGTCAGGCTCCCTTATACACAGCCAGTCTGCAGGTCGACGGTCTCAGGTGAATCCG
GCCATGCTAGAGTCCGCAAAAATCACCAGTCTCTCTCTACAAATCTATCTCTCTCTATTTTTCTCCAGAA
TAATGTGTGAGTAGTTCCCAGATAAGGGAATTAGGGTTCTTATAGGGTTTCGCTCATGTGTTGAGCATAT
AAGAAACCCTTAGTATGTATTTGTATTTGTAAAATACTTCTATCAATAAAATTTCTAATTCCTAAAACCA
AAATCCAGTGACCTTGAGTGACCTAAGCTAGCCTAGTGTCGGGCTTGTCTTCTCTGGTTTAAACTATCAG
TGTTTGACAGGATATATTGGCGGGTAAACCTAAGAGAAAAGAGC
