>Addgene plasmid #54403 | LIIbeta F 1-2 RNAi | addgene partial sequence | sequence record 100584 | LB-F1 5'-gtggtgtaaacaaattgacgc-3'
AGAGAGGATTTTGAGGAAATAATTAATTGAATTACTTGTATTATTGATAAAGTAATTTAGATAAGTTGTT
AGTACAACTTATTGCAACTATGGATAGACAAAAATCACTTATTTTAAGGGGAGAAGTATATAACAACTTA
TTATAAAATTTCTGAGCAGCCGGCCTCCTCCAATCAATCATAGAGAGTGGAGCCCATTCTGGAAAACCAA
GGAACCCCCAACTTGCACTGGTGCGGTGGCCCAATTCAAAAAAAACGGGGCCCAGCAAAGTAACGCCGTT
GTAACGATTTATCAATCCAAACTCAAAAGGCGGCGAGATGCGTTTAACTCCGTGAAATTAACAAACCGCC
AACAACTTGCAATTTGCAACTACCGTTTCCAAGAAGAACTCAACCACACAACGTATCCTATCCCAAACCA
CACGCAACTAGTGACGCGTCATAAGGACACGTGTCACAATTTGACTGGTTAATAATTTCACCGCTTTTGC
TA
